Addgene plasmid #248869: TDP-43_CTD_F313A
Purpose: Expresses 6xHis-tagged C-terminal domain of TDP-43 with F313A.
Depositing lab: Nicolas Fawzi. Depositing organization: Brown University. Publication: Structural details of helix-mediated multimerization of the conserved region of TDP-43 C-terminal domain. Rizuan A, Shenoy J, Mohanty P, Dos Passos PM, Mercado Ortiz JF, Bai L, Viswanathan R, Zaborowksy J, Wang SH, Johnson V, Mamede LD, Titus AR, Ayala YM, Ghirlando R, Mittal J, Fawzi NL. Nat Commun. 2025 Nov 26;16(1):10528. doi: 10.1038/s41467-025-65546-w. PubMed 41298366.
Backbone
  Vector backbone: pJ411
  Backbone size w/o insert (bp): 4005
  Total vector size (bp): 4452
  Vector type: Bacterial Expression
Growth in bacteria
  Bacterial resistance: Kanamycin, 50 μg/mL
  Growth temperature: 37°C
  Growth strain: DH5alpha
  Copy number: High Copy
Gene/Insert
  Gene/Insert name: TDP-43_CTD_F313A
  Species: H. sapiens (human)
  Insert size (bp): 447
  Mutation: changed F313A
  Entrez Gene: TARDBP (a.k.a. ALS10, TDP-43)
  Tag / fusion protein: 6xHis-tags (N terminal on backbone)
Terms and licenses: Academic/Nonprofit Terms; Industry Terms: Not Available to Industry
Depositor comments: Please visit https://doi.org/10.1101/2024.07.05.602258 for bioRxiv preprint.
How to cite: TDP-43_CTD_F313A was a gift from Nicolas Fawzi (Addgene plasmid # 248869 ; http://n2t.net/addgene:248869 ; RRID:Addgene_248869)
