[The description below was written by a language model from this plasmid's Addgene catalogue record and pLannotate feature annotations shown in this document.]
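Description:
TDP-43_CTD_F313A is a 4,452 bp bacterial expression plasmid built on the pJ411 backbone. It produces the C-terminal domain of human TDP-43 (TARDBP) carrying a phenylalanine-to-alanine substitution at residue 313. The plasmid replicates in E. coli from a high-copy ColE1/pUC-type origin and is selected with kanamycin through an aph(3')-Ia aminoglycoside phosphotransferase gene, which the annotation places downstream of an AmpR (bla) promoter fragment. Fragments of the rrnB T1 and T2 terminators flank parts of the backbone and probably insulate the cassettes from read-through transcription. The short KanR, lacZα and 5S rRNA matches appear to be minor backbone remnants rather than functional elements.

The expression cassette is a standard T7/lac arrangement. A T7 promoter is followed immediately by a lac operator, then the open reading frame, then a T7 terminator. A lacI gene with its own promoter on the same plasmid supplies the repressor. Transcription therefore needs a host that provides T7 RNA polymerase and stays repressed until it is induced with IPTG or lactose. The record lists a 447 bp insert with an N-terminal 6xHis tag contributed by the backbone. The annotated TARDBP-matching coding region is somewhat longer than the insert, which is consistent with it including the tag and linker codons, although the feature table does not annotate the tag separately.

The construct is intended for recombinant production and affinity purification of the mutant C-terminal domain. The associated work concerns the structural basis of helix-mediated multimerization of the conserved region within this domain, so F313A presumably serves as a point variant for probing those contacts. The record does not describe the mutation's specific effect.
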