Features (pLannotate 1.2.2; 14 found; start..end, strand, type, name):
      1..19      +  promoter       T7 promoter: promoter for bacteriophage T7 RNA polymerase
     20..44      +  protein_bind   lac operator: The lac repressor binds to the lac operator to inhibit transcription in E. coli. This inhibition can be relieved by adding lactose or isopropyl-β-D-thiogalactopyranoside (IPTG). lac repressor encoded by lacI
     84..593     +  CDS            TARDBP (fragment): TADBP_HUMAN - Also known as TDP43. Experimental evidence at protein level: Swiss-Prot protein existence level 1. RNA-binding protein that is involved in various steps of RNA biogenesis and processing (PubMed:23519609). Preferentially binds, via its two RNA recognition motifs RRM1 and RRM2, to GU-repeats on RNA molecules predominantly localized within long introns and in the 3'UTR of mRNAs (PubMed:23519609, PubMed:24240615, PubMed:24464995). In turn, regulates the splicing of many non-coding and protein-coding RNAs including proteins involved in neuronal survival, as well as mRNAs that encode p
    607..654     +  terminator     T7 terminator: transcription terminator for bacteriophage T7 RNA polymerase
    714..754     -  terminator     rrnB T1 terminator (fragment): transcription terminator T1 from the E. coli rrnB gene
    756..871     -  ncRNA          5S rRNA: Accession: RF00001 - 5S ribosomal RNA
    902..926     +  CDS            KanR (fragment): aminoglycoside phosphotransferase; aph(3')-Ia; confers resistance to kanamycin in bacteria or G418 (Geneticin®) in eukaryotes
    956..1052    +  promoter       AmpR promoter (fragment): bla
   1055..1864    +  CDS            KanR: aminoglycoside phosphotransferase; aph(3')-Ia; confers resistance to kanamycin in bacteria or G418 (Geneticin®) in eukaryotes
   1873..1946    +  promoter       lacI promoter (fragment): lacI
   1947..3026    +  CDS            lacI: LACI_ECOLI - Experimental evidence at protein level: Swiss-Prot protein existence level 1. Repressor of the lactose operon. Binds allolactose as an inducer. From Escherichia coli (strain K12).
   3115..3703    +  rep_origin     ori: high-copy-number ColE1/pMB1/pBR322/pUC origin of replication
   3928..3945    +  terminator     rrnB T2 terminator (fragment): transcription terminator T2 from the E. coli rrnB gene
   3970..3989    -  CDS            lacZα (fragment): LacZα fragment of β-galactosidase; lacZ fragment
>Addgene plasmid #248869 | TDP-43_CTD_F313A | addgene full sequence | sequence record 494385 | Addgene NGS Result
TAATACGACTCACTATAGGGGAATTGTGAGCGGATAACAATTCCCCTCTAGAAATAATTTTGTTTAACTT
TTGAAGGAGATATACCATGGGTAGCGACAAGATTCATCACCACCATCATCATGAGAACTTATACTTTCAA
GGCCATATGAACCGCCAACTGGAACGTTCCGGTCGTTTCGGTGGTAATCCGGGTGGTTTCGGCAACCAGG
GTGGCTTTGGCAATTCGCGTGGCGGTGGTGCCGGCTTGGGCAATAACCAAGGTTCCAATATGGGTGGCGG
TATGAACGCGGGTGCCTTCTCCATCAATCCGGCAATGATGGCGGCTGCACAAGCGGCGCTGCAGTCTAGC
TGGGGTATGATGGGCATGCTGGCGAGCCAGCAGAACCAGTCAGGCCCGAGCGGCAATAATCAGAATCAAG
GTAACATGCAGCGTGAACCGAATCAAGCGTTTGGTAGCGGTAACAATAGCTACAGCGGTAGCAACAGCGG
TGCGGCAATCGGCTGGGGTAGCGCAAGCAATGCGGGCAGCGGTAGCGGTTTCAACGGCGGCTTTGGTAGC
AGCATGGATAGCAAGAGCTCCGGTTGGGGCATGTAACTCGAGCCCCCTAGCATAACCCCTTGGGGCCTCT
AAACGGGTCTTGAGGGGTTTTTTGCCCCTGAGACGCGTCAATCGAGTTCGTACCTAAGGGCGACACCCCC
TAATTAGCCCGGGCGAAAGGCCCAGTCTTTCGACTGAGCCTTTCGTTTTATTTGATGCCTGGCAGTTCCC
TACTCTCGCATGGGGAGTCCCCACACTACCATCGGCGCTACGGCGTTTCACTTCTGAGTTCGGCATGGGG
TCAGGTGGGACCACCGCGCTACTGCCGCCAGGCAAACAAGGGGTGTTATGAGCCATATTCAGGTATAAAT
GGGCTCGCGATAATGTTCAGAATTGGTTAATTGGTTGTAACACTGACCCCTATTTGTTTATTTTTCTAAA
TACATTCAAATATGTATCCGCTCATGAGACAATAACCCTGATAAATGCTTCAATAATATTGAAAAAGGAA
GAATATGAGCCATATTCAACGGGAAACGTCGAGGCCGCGATTAAATTCCAACATGGATGCTGATTTATAT
GGGTATAAATGGGCTCGCGATAATGTCGGGCAATCAGGTGCGACAATCTATCGCTTGTATGGGAAGCCCG
ATGCGCCAGAGTTGTTTCTGAAACATGGCAAAGGTAGCGTTGCCAATGATGTTACAGATGAGATGGTCAG
ACTAAACTGGCTGACGGAATTTATGCCACTTCCGACCATCAAGCATTTTATCCGTACTCCTGATGATGCA
TGGTTACTCACCACTGCGATCCCCGGAAAAACAGCGTTCCAGGTATTAGAAGAATATCCTGATTCAGGTG
AAAATATTGTTGATGCGCTGGCAGTGTTCCTGCGCCGGTTGCACTCGATTCCTGTTTGTAATTGTCCTTT
TAACAGCGATCGCGTATTTCGCCTCGCTCAGGCGCAATCACGAATGAATAACGGTTTGGTTGATGCGAGT
GATTTTGATGACGAGCGTAATGGCTGGCCTGTTGAACAAGTCTGGAAAGAAATGCATAAACTTTTGCCAT
TCTCACCGGATTCAGTCGTCACTCATGGTGATTTCTCACTTGATAACCTTATTTTTGACGAGGGGAAATT
AATAGGTTGTATTGATGTTGGACGAGTCGGAATCGCAGACCGATACCAGGATCTTGCCATCCTATGGAAC
TGCCTCGGTGAGTTTTCTCCTTCATTACAGAAACGGCTTTTTCAAAAATATGGTATTGATAATCCTGATA
TGAATAAATTGCAATTTCATTTGATGCTCGATGAGTTTTTCTAAGCGGCGCGCCATCGAATGGCGCAAAA
CCTTTCGCGGTATGGCATGATAGCGCCCGGAAGAGAGTCAATTCAGGGTGGTGAATATGAAACCAGTAAC
GTTATACGATGTCGCAGAGTATGCCGGTGTCTCTTATCAGACCGTTTCCCGCGTGGTGAACCAGGCCAGC
CACGTTTCTGCGAAAACGCGGGAAAAAGTGGAAGCGGCGATGGCGGAGCTGAATTACATTCCCAACCGCG
TGGCACAACAACTGGCGGGCAAACAGTCGTTGCTGATTGGCGTTGCCACCTCCAGTCTGGCCCTGCACGC
GCCGTCGCAAATTGTCGCGGCGATTAAATCTCGCGCCGATCAACTGGGTGCCAGCGTGGTGGTGTCGATG
GTAGAACGAAGCGGCGTCGAAGCCTGTAAAGCGGCGGTGCACAATCTTCTCGCGCAACGCGTCAGTGGGC
TGATCATTAACTATCCGCTGGATGACCAGGATGCCATTGCTGTGGAAGCTGCCTGCACTAATGTTCCGGC
GTTATTTCTTGATGTCTCTGACCAGACACCCATCAACAGTATTATTTTCTCCCATGAGGACGGTACGCGA
CTGGGCGTGGAGCATCTGGTCGCATTGGGTCACCAGCAAATCGCGCTGTTAGCGGGCCCATTAAGTTCTG
TCTCGGCGCGTCTGCGTCTGGCTGGCTGGCATAAATATCTCACTCGCAATCAAATTCAGCCGATAGCGGA
ACGGGAAGGCGACTGGAGTGCCATGTCCGGTTTTCAACAAACCATGCAAATGCTGAATGAGGGCATCGTT
CCCACTGCGATGCTGGTTGCCAACGATCAGATGGCGCTGGGCGCAATGCGCGCCATTACCGAGTCCGGGC
TGCGCGTTGGTGCGGATATCTCGGTAGTGGGATACGACGATACCGAAGATAGCTCATGTTATATCCCGCC
GTTAACCACCATCAAACAGGATTTTCGCCTGCTGGGGCAAACCAGCGTGGACCGCTTGCTGCAACTCTCT
CAGGGCCAGGCGGTGAAGGGCAATCAGCTGTTGCCAGTCTCACTGGTGAAAAGAAAAACCACCCTGGCGC
CCAATACGCAAACCGCCTCTCCCCGCGCGTTGGCCGATTCATTAATGCAGCTGGCACGACAGGTTTCCCG
ACTGGAAAGCGGGCAGTGACTCATGACCAAAATCCCTTAACGTGAGTTACGCGCGCGTCGTTCCACTGAG
CGTCAGACCCCGTAGAAAAGATCAAAGGATCTTCTTGAGATCCTTTTTTTCTGCGCGTAATCTGCTGCTT
GCAAACAAAAAAACCACCGCTACCAGCGGTGGTTTGTTTGCCGGATCAAGAGCTACCAACTCTTTTTCCG
AAGGTAACTGGCTTCAGCAGAGCGCAGATACCAAATACTGTTCTTCTAGTGTAGCCGTAGTTAGCCCACC
ACTTCAAGAACTCTGTAGCACCGCCTACATACCTCGCTCTGCTAATCCTGTTACCAGTGGCTGCTGCCAG
TGGCGATAAGTCGTGTCTTACCGGGTTGGACTCAAGACGATAGTTACCGGATAAGGCGCAGCGGTCGGGC
TGAACGGGGGGTTCGTGCACACAGCCCAGCTTGGAGCGAACGACCTACACCGAACTGAGATACCTACAGC
GTGAGCTATGAGAAAGCGCCACGCTTCCCGAAGGGAGAAAGGCGGACAGGTATCCGGTAAGCGGCAGGGT
CGGAACAGGAGAGCGCACGAGGGAGCTTCCAGGGGGAAACGCCTGGTATCTTTATAGTCCTGTCGGGTTT
CGCCACCTCTGACTTGAGCGTCGATTTTTGTGATGCTCGTCAGGGGGGCGGAGCCTATGGAAAAACGCCA
GCAACGCGGCCTTTTTACGGTTCCTGGCCTTTTGCTGGCCTTTTGCTCACATGTTCTTTCCTGCGTTATC
CCCTGATTCTGTGGATAACCGTATTACCGCCTTTGAGTGAGCTGATACCGCTCGCCGCAGCCGAACGACC
GAGCGCAGCGAGTCAGTGAGCGAGGAAGCGGAAGGCGAGAGTAGGGAACTGCCAGGCATCAAACTAAGCA
GAAGGCCCCTGACGGATGGCCTTTTTGCGTTTCTACAAACTCTTTCTGTGTTGTAAAACGACGGCCAGTC
TTAAGCTCGGGCCCCCTGGGCGGTTCTGATAACGAGTAATCGTTAATCCGCAAATAACGTAAAAACCCGC
TTCGGCGGGTTTTTTTATGGGGGGAGTTTAGGGAAAGAGCATTTGTCAGAATATTTAAGGGCGCCTGTCA
CTTTGCTTGATATATGAGAATTATTTAACCTTATAAATGAGAAAAAAGCAACGCACTTTAAATAAGATAC
GTTGCTTTTTCGATTGATGAACACCTATAATTAAACTATTCATCTATTATTTATGATTTTTTGTATATAC
AATATTTCTAGTTTGTTAAAGAGAATTAAGAAAATAAATCTCGAAAATAATAAAGGGAAAATCAGTTTTT
GATATCAAAATTATACATGTCAACGATAATACAAAATATAATACAAACTATAAGATGTTATCAGTATTTA
TTATGCATTTAGAATAAATTTTGTGTCGCCCTTCCGCGAAAT
